>Addgene plasmid #169657 | pTS2361_Tier3(SB)-rtTA-YPet_PuroR | addgene full sequence | sequence record 365632 | Addgene NGS Result
TATATGAGTAAACTTGGTCTGACAGTTACCAATGCTTAATCAGTGAGGCACCTATCTCAGCGATCTGTCT
ATTTCGTTCATCCATAGTTGCCTGACTCCCCGTCGTGTAGATAACTACGATACGGGAGGGCTTACCATCT
GGCCCCAGTGCTGCAATGATACCGCGGCTCCCACGCTCACCGGCTCCAGATTTATCAGCAATAAACCAGC
CAGCCGGAAGGGCCGAGCGCAGAAGTGGTCCTGCAACTTTATCCGCCTCCATCCAGTCTATTAATTGTTG
CCGGGAAGCTAGAGTAAGTAGTTCGCCAGTTAATAGTTTGCGCAACGTTGTTGCCATTGCTACAGGCATC
GTGGTGTCACGCTCGTCGTTTGGTATGGCTTCATTCAGCTCCGGTTCCCAACGATCAAGGCGAGTTACAT
GATCCCCCATGTTGTGCAAAAAAGCGGTTAGCTCCTTCGGTCCTCCGATCGTTGTCAGAAGTAAGTTGGC
CGCAGTGTTATCACTCATGGTTATGGCAGCACTGCATAATTCTCTTACTGTCATGCCATCCGTAAGATGC
TTTTCTGTGACTGGTGAGTACTCAACCAAGTCATTCTGAGAATAGTGTATGCGGCGACCGAGTTGCTCTT
GCCCGGCGTCAATACGGGATAATACCGCGCCACATAGCAGAACTTTAAAAGTGCTCATCATTGGAAAACG
TTCTTCGGGGCGAAAACTCTCAAGGATCTTACCGCTGTTGAGATCCAGTTCGATGTAACCCACTCGTGCA
CCCAACTGATCTTCAGCATCTTTTACTTTCACCAGCGTTTCTGGGTGAGCAAAAACAGGAAGGCAAAATG
CCGCAAAAAAGGGAATAAGGGCGACACGGAAATGTTGAATACTCATACTCTTCCTTTTTCAATATTATTG
AAGCATTTATCAGGGTTATTGTCTCATGAGCGGATACATATTTGAATGTATTTAGAAAAATAAACAAATA
GGGGTTCCGCGCACATTTCCCCGAAAAGTGCCACCTGACGTCTAAGAAACCAAGATCAGCGGCCGCTACA
GTTGAAGTCGGAAGTTTACATACAGTTAAGTTGGAGTCATTAAAACTCGTTTTTCAACTACTCCACAAAT
TTCTTGTTAACAAACAATAGTTTTGGCAAGTCAGTTAGGACATCTACTTTGTGCATGACACAAGTCATTT
TTCCAACAATTGTTTACAGACAGATTATTTCACTTATAATTCACTGTATCACAATTCCAGTGGGTCAGAA
GTTTACATACACTAAGTTCGACTCCTCTGCAGAATGCGGCGATGTTTCGGTAAGGGGTCCGCTATCTAGT
CTTAAGAGATCTACGCGTGGTACCCTCGAGGAGCTCTTCGAAGCGGAATTCACCATGACTAGTGCTAGCG
GATCCACCGGTGTCTAGAAAGCTTTGAGGCCGGCCTGCAGGCCCGCTGATCAGCCTCGACTGTGCCTTCT
AGTTGCCAGCCATCTGTTGTTTGCCCCTCCCCCGTGCCTTCCTTGACCCTGGAAGGTGCCACTCCCACTG
TCCTTTCCTAATAAAATGAGGAAATTGCATCGCATTGTCTGAGTAGGTGTCATTCTATTCTGGGGGGTGG
GGTGGGGCAGGACAGCAAGGGGGAGGATTGGGAAGACAATAGCAGGCATGCTGGGGATGCGGTGGGCTCT
ATGGTAGCTTAGGAGGCGGAAAGAACCAGCGCGTGGTACCCTCGAGCTACCGGGTAGGGGAGGCGCTTTT
CCCAAGGCAGTCTGGAGCATGCGCTTTAGCAGCCCCGCTGGGCACTTGGCGCTACACAAGTGGCCTCTGG
CCTCGCACACATTCCACATCCACCGGTAGGCGCCAACCGGCTCCGTTCTTTGGTGGCCCCTTCGCGCCAC
CTTCTACTCCTCCCCTAGTCAGGAAGTTCCCCCCCGCCCCGCAGCTCGCGTCGTGCAGGACGTGACAAAT
GGAAGTAGCACGTCTCAGTAGTCTCGTGCAGATGGACAGCACCGCTGAGCAATGGAAGCGGGTAGGCCTT
TGGGGCAGCGGCCAATAGCAGCTTTGCTCCTTCGCTTTCTGGGCTCAGAGGCTGGGAAGGGGTGGGTCCG
GGGGCGGGCTCAGGGGCGGGCTCAGGGGCGGGGCGGGCGCCCGAAGGTCCTCCGGAGGCCCGGCATTCTG
CACGCTTCAAAAGCGCACGTCTGCCGCGCTGTTCTCCTCTTCCTCATCTCCGGGCCTTTCGACCTCCAGC
CCGAGCTCGGTATAGGGAGACCGAATTCACCATGACTAGTGGATCAAGACTGGACAAGAGCAAAGTCATA
AACTCTGCTCTGGAATTACTCAATGGAGTCGGTATCGAAGGCCTGACGACAAGGAAACTCGCTCAAAAGC
TGGGAGTTGAGCAGCCTACCCTGTACTGGCACGTGAAGAACAAGCGGGCCCTGCTCGATGCCCTGCCAAT
CGAGATGCTGGACAGGCATCATACCCACTCCTGCCCCCTGGAAGGCGAGTCATGGCAAGACTTTCTGCGG
AACAACGCCAAGTCATACCGCTGTGCTCTCCTCTCACATCGCGACGGGGCTAAAGTGCATCTCGGCACCC
GCCCAACAGAGAAACAGTACGAAACCCTGGAAAATCAGCTCGCGTTCCTGTGTCAGCAAGGCTTCTCCCT
GGAGAACGCACTGTACGCTCTGTCCGCCGTGGGCCACTTTACACTGGGCTGCGTATTGGAGGAACAGGAG
CATCAAGTAGCAAAAGAGGAAAGAGAGACACCTACCACCGATTCTATGCCCCCACTTCTGAAACAAGCAA
TTGAGCTGTTCGACCGGCAGGGAGCCGAACCTGCCTTCCTTTTCGGCCTGGAACTAATCATATGTGGCCT
GGAGAAACAGCTAAAGTGCGAAAGCGGCGGGCCGACCGACGCCCTTGACGATTTTGACTTAGACATGCTC
CCAGCCGATGCCCTTGACGACTTTGACCTTGATATGCTGCCTGCTGACGCTCTTGACGATTTTGACCTTG
ACATGCTCCCCGGGGCTAGCGGATCCACCGGTGTCTAGAAAGCTATACAGGTGCACCGCTTTATAATAAA
ACTGATACAGAGAACGTTATCATGTGTGTTGGTTTTTTTTGTGTGTGCGGTTTAAGGGAGCCTCGGTCAT
AGCTGTTTCCTGTGTAAAACGACGGCCAGCGCGTGGTACCCTCGAGCGTGACCCTGTCTCACAAAATAAA
GTAAGCCCGGACTGAGTGCGGAAAGGCGGGCCTGGCGGGTCTGGACTCCCCATGCGGGCCACCAGAGGCC
CTGCAGCCTTCAGTCGCTTGAAGGGGTAATGGCGCTTCCACTCACAAACATGGCGGACAGAGCGTGTGAA
CGAGATGAACAGCCCCTCAAAAATATGGCCGCCGAGGCTGGACGGCCGTGCCCCAGCAGCACCGCCTCCG
CGCCCCACGTGATCTCTCGCCGGGCACAGCGCTGACCGCGGAGGTCCAACCGGAAGAATGTCCGGATTGG
ACATTCGGAAGAGGGCCCGCCTTCCCTGGGGAATCTCTGCGCACGCGCAGAACGCTTCGACCAATGAAAA
CACAGGAAGCCGTCCGCGCAACCGCGTTGCGTCACTTCTGCCGCCCCTGTTTCAAGGTATATAGCCGTAG
ACGGAACTTCGCCTTTCTCTCGGCCTTAGCGCCATTTTTTTGGGTGAGTGTTTTTTGGTTCCTGCGTTGG
GATTCCGTGTACAATCCATAGACATCTGACCTCGGCACTTAGCATCATCACAGCAAACTAACTGTAGCCT
TTCTCTCTTTCCCTGTAGAAACCTCTGCACCTAGGGAGCTCGAATTCACCATGACTAGTGGTGGTTCTGG
TGTGAGCAAAGGCGAAGAGCTGTTCACCGGCGTGGTGCCCATCCTGGTGGAGCTGGACGGCGACGTGAAC
GGCCACAAGTTCAGCGTGAGCGGCGAGGGCGAGGGCGACGCCACCTACGGCAAGCTGACCCTGAAGCTGC
TGTGCACCACCGGCAAGCTGCCCGTGCCCTGGCCCACCCTGGTGACCACCCTGGGCTACGGCGTGCAGTG
CTTCGCCCGGTACCCCGACCACATGAAGCAGCACGACTTCTTCAAGAGCGCCATGCCCGAGGGCTACGTG
CAGGAGCGGACCATCTTCTTCAAGGACGACGGCAACTACAAGACCCGGGCCGAGGTGAAGTTCGAGGGCG
ACACCCTGGTGAACCGGATCGAGCTGAAGGGCATCGACTTCAAGGAGGACGGCAACATCCTGGGCCACAA
GCTGGAGTACAACTACAACAGCCACAACGTGTACATCACCGCCGACAAGCAGAAGAACGGCATCAAGGCC
AACTTCAAGATCCGGCACAACATCGAGGACGGCGGCGTGCAGCTGGCCGACCACTACCAGCAGAACACCC
CCATCGGCGACGGCCCCGTGCTGCTGCCCGACAACCACTACCTGAGCTACCAGAGCGCCCTGTTCAAGGA
CCCCAACGAGAAGCGGGACCACATGGTGCTGCTGGAGTTCCTGACCGCCGCCGGCATCACCGAGGGCATG
GACGAGCTGTACAAGGCTAGTGGTGGTTCTGGTGGAAGCGGAGCTACTAACTTCAGCCTGCTGAAGCAGG
CTGGTGACGTGGAGGAGAACCCTGGACCTGCTAGTGGTGGTTCTGGTACCGAGTACAAGCCCACGGTGCG
CCTCGCCACCCGCGACGACGTCCCCCGGGCCGTACGCACCCTCGCCGCCGCGTTCGCCGACTACCCCGCC
ACGCGCCACACCGTCGACCCGGACCGCCACATCGAGCGGGTCACCGAGCTGCAAGAACTCTTCCTCACGC
GCGTCGGGCTCGACATCGGCAAGGTGTGGGTCGCGGACGACGGCGCCGCGGTGGCGGTCTGGACCACGCC
GGAGAGCGTCGAAGCGGGGGCGGTGTTCGCCGAGATCGGCCCGCGCATGGCCGAGTTGAGCGGTTCCCGG
CTGGCCGCGCAGCAACAGATGGAAGGCCTCCTGGCGCCGCACCGGCCCAAGGAGCCCGCGTGGTTCCTGG
CCACCGTCGGCGTGTCGCCCGACCACCAGGGCAAGGGTCTGGGCAGCGCCGTCGTGCTCCCCGGAGTGGA
GGCGGCCGAGCGCGCCGGGGTGCCCGCCTTCCTGGAGACATCCGCGCCCCGCAACCTCCCCTTCTACGAG
CGGCTCGGCTTCACCGTCACCGCCGACGTCGAGGTGCCCGAAGGACCGCGCACCTGGTGCATGACCCGCA
AGCCCGGTGCCGCTAGCGGATCCACCGGTGTCTAGAAAGCTCAGAAATTATGAGAGCGTTTAATAAAGTA
TTGACTATGGTTGACAAAACGTGTGTTGGAGTTTTTTGTGTGCTTTGTCATCAACTGAGCCAGTAGGTCG
AGGGTGCCTAATGAGTGAGCTAACTCACATTAATTGCGTTGCGCTCACTGCCCGCTTTCCAGTCGGGAAA
CCTGTCGTGCCAGCTGCTAGCTACTCGGGACCCCTTACCGAAACATCGCCGCATTCTGCAGAGGAGTCGA
GTGTATGTAAACTTCTGACCCACTGGGAATGTGATGAAAGAAATAAAAGCTGAAATGAATCATTCTCTCT
ACTATTATTCTGATATTTCACATTCTTAAAATAAAGTGGTGATCCTAACTGACCTAAGACAGGGAATTTT
TACTAGGATTAAATGTCAGGAATTGTGAAAAAGTGAGTTTAAATGTATTTGGCTAAGGTGTATGTAAACT
TCCGACTTCAACTGTACCATGGACATGTGAGCAAAAGGCCAGCAAAAGGCCAGGAACCGTAAAAAGGCCG
CGTTGCTGGCGTTTTTCCATAGGCTCCGCCCCCCTGACGAGCATCACAAAAATCGACGCTCAAGTCAGAG
GTGGCGAAACCCGACAGGACTATAAAGATACCAGGCGTTTCCCCCTGGAAGCTCCCTCGTGCGCTCTCCT
GTTCCGACCCTGCCGCTTACCGGATACCTGTCCGCCTTTCTCCCTTCGGGAAGCGTGGCGCTTTCTCATA
GCTCACGCTGTAGGTATCTCAGTTCGGTGTAGGTCGTTCGCTCCAAGCTGGGCTGTGTGCACGAACCCCC
CGTTCAGCCCGACCGCTGCGCCTTATCCGGTAACTATCGTCTTGAGTCCAACCCGGTAAGACACGACTTA
TCGCCACTGGCAGCAGCCACTGGTAACAGGATTAGCAGAGCGAGGTATGTAGGCGGTGCTACAGAGTTCT
TGAAGTGGTGGCCTAACTACGGCTACACTAGAAGAACAGTATTTGGTATCTGCGCTCTGCTGAAGCCAGT
TACCTTCGGAAAAAGAGTTGGTAGCTCTTGATCCGGCAAACAAACCACCGCTGGTAGCGGTGGTTTTTTT
GTTTGCAAGCAGCAGATTACGCGCAGAAAAAAAGGATCTCAAGAAGATCCTTTGATCTTTTCTACGGGGA
TTATCAAAAAGGATCTTCACCTAGATCCTTTTAAATTAAAAATGAAGTTTTAAATCAATCTAAAGTA
Features (pLannotate 1.2.2; 14 found; start..end, strand, type, name):
     26..886     -  CDS            AmpR: β-lactamase; bla; confers resistance to ampicillin, carbenicillin, and related antibiotics
    887..991     -  promoter       AmpR promoter: bla
   1460..1684    +  polyA_signal   bGH poly(A) signal: bovine growth hormone polyadenylation signal
   1693..1710    +  promoter       SV40 promoter (fragment): SV40 enhancer and early promoter
   1732..2231    +  promoter       PGK promoter: mouse phosphoglycerate kinase 1 promoter
   2290..2978    +  CDS            rtTA3 (fragment): reverse tetracycline transactivator 3 activates expression from Tet-responsive promoters in the presence of doxycycline
   2908..3018    +  CDS            VP48: 3 tandem repeats of the minimal activation domain of herpes simplex virus VP16 (Cheng et al., 2013)
   3102..3123    +  polyA_signal   poly(A) signal (fragment): synthetic polyadenylation signal
   3163..3179    -  CDS            lacZα (fragment): LacZα fragment of β-galactosidase; lacZ fragment
   3852..4565    +  CDS            YPet: YPet is a basic (constitutively fluorescent) yellow fluorescent protein published in 2005, derived from Aequorea victoria. It has moderate acid sensitivity.
   4668..5261    +  CDS            PuroR: puromycin N-acetyltransferase; pac from Streptomyces alboniger; confers resistance to puromycin
   5401..5422    -  protein_bind   CAP binding site: CAP binding activates transcription in the presence of cAMP. E. coli catabolite activator protein
   5435..5477    -  CDS            lacI (fragment): lac repressor; lacI; The lac repressor binds to the lac operator to inhibit transcription in E. coli. This inhibition can be relieved by adding lactose or isopropyl-β-D-thiogalactopyranoside (IPTG).
   5824..6412    -  rep_origin     ori: high-copy-number ColE1/pMB1/pBR322/pUC origin of replication
