[The description below was written by a language model from this plasmid's Addgene catalogue record and pLannotate feature annotations shown in this document.]
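Description:
pTS2361_Tier3(SB)-rtTA-YPet_PuroR is a 6.5 kb mammalian expression plasmid from the VAMSyB modular cloning system, built on the pUC57-derived backbone pTS1107. It is a "Tier-3" assembly vector designed for stable genomic integration of up to three expression cassettes by Sleeping Beauty transposase. In bacteria it is maintained at high copy through a ColE1/pUC-type origin and selected with ampicillin via the β-lactamase gene and its native promoter. Short lacZα, lacI and CAP-site fragments in the annotation are remnants of the cloning backbone.

According to the catalogue description, the transposon is bounded by 5′ and 3′ Sleeping Beauty inverted terminal repeats, although these repeats were not picked up in the automated feature table. Between them lie three positions. The first (A1) is an open acceptor slot followed by a bovine growth hormone polyadenylation signal, into which a user-defined cassette can be placed. The second carries the mouse PGK promoter driving a reverse tetracycline transactivator (annotated as rtTA3-like with VP16-derived minimal activation domains) and ends in a synthetic poly(A) signal. The third uses the constitutive PRPBSA promoter, which is named in the record but not annotated, to express the yellow fluorescent protein YPet linked through a P2A self-cleaving peptide to puromycin N-acetyltransferase, followed by a poly(A) signal.

Co-delivery with a transposase source allows the whole unit to be inserted into the host genome. Integrants can then be enriched with puromycin or identified by YPet fluorescence. Because rtTA is expressed constitutively, the resulting stable cell lines can activate Tet-responsive promoters when doxycycline is present, making the vector suited to inducible synthetic gene circuits.
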