Addgene plasmid #169657: pTS2361_Tier3(SB)-rtTA-YPet_PuroR
Purpose: Tier-3 vector for stable stable integration of up to three cassettes via sleeping beauty transposase including a YPet marker and PuroR resistance gene and a PPGK-driven rtTA transactivator (5'ITR-A1-pA::PPGK-rtTA-pA::PRPBSA-YPet-p2A-PuroR-pA-3'ITR)
Depositing lab: Martin Fussenegger. Depositing organization: ETH Zurich (Swiss Federal Institute of Technology). Publication: A versatile plasmid architecture for mammalian synthetic biology (VAMSyB). Haellman V, Strittmatter T, Bertschi A, Stucheli P, Fussenegger M. Metab Eng. 2021 Jul;66:41-50. doi: 10.1016/j.ymben.2021.04.003. Epub 2021 Apr 18. PubMed 33857582.
Backbone
  Vector backbone: pTS1107 (pUC57-based)
  Backbone size w/o insert (bp): 3105
  Vector type: Mammalian Expression
  Selectable markers: Puromycin
Growth in bacteria
  Bacterial resistance: Ampicillin, 100 μg/mL
  Growth temperature: 37°C
  Growth strain: DH5alpha
  Copy number: High Copy
Gene/Insert
  Gene/Insert name: PPGK-driven rtTA expression and PRPBSA-driven YPet and PuroR expression (alt name: A1::PPGK-rtTA::PRPBSA-YPet-p2A-PuroR)
  Species: Synthetic; E. coli
  Promoter: PRPBSA
  Cloning method: Restriction Enzyme; 5′ cloning site Unknown (unknown if destroyed)
  Sequencing primers: 5′ AmpStart; 3′ CTGGCACGACAGGTTTCCCGACTGG
Terms and licenses: Academic/Nonprofit Terms; Industry Terms: Not Available to Industry
How to cite: pTS2361_Tier3(SB)-rtTA-YPet_PuroR was a gift from Martin Fussenegger (Addgene plasmid # 169657 ; http://n2t.net/addgene:169657 ; RRID:Addgene_169657)
